>Addgene plasmid #123532 | pMK-rps2 5'UTR | addgene full sequence | sequence record 247921 | Addgene NGS Result
CTAAATTGTAAGCGTTAATATTTTGTTAAAATTCGCGTTAAATTTTTGTTAAATCAGCTCATTTTTTAAC
CAATAGGCCGAAATCGGCAAAATCCCTTATAAATCAAAAGAATAGACCGAGATAGGGTTGAGTGGCCGCT
ACAGGGCGCTCCCATTCGCCATTCAGGCTGCGCAACTGTTGGGAAGGGCGTTTCGGTGCGGGCCTCTTCG
CTATTACGCCAGCTGGCGAAAGGGGGATGTGCTGCAAGGCGATTAAGTTGGGTAACGCCAGGGTTTTCCC
AGTCACGACGTTGTAAAACGACGGCCAGTGAGCGCGACGTAATACGACTCACTATAGGGCGAATTGAAGG
AAGGCCGTCAAGGCCGCATCAACGAGCTCGGTCTCATACTTTTTGAAAAAGAATAAAAAAAAAAGGGGGG
GTGTGGAGAGAAAATGTGAGACCGGTACCCTCTGGGCCTCATGGGCCTTCCTTTCACTGCCCGCTTTCCA
GTCGGGAAACCTGTCGTGCCAGCTGCATTAACATGGTCATAGCTGTTTCCTTGCGTATTGGGCGCTCTCC
GCTTCCTCGCTCACTGACTCGCTGCGCTCGGTCGTTCGGGTAAAGCCTGGGGTGCCTAATGAGCAAAAGG
CCAGCAAAAGGCCAGGAACCGTAAAAAGGCCGCGTTGCTGGCGTTTTTCCATAGGCTCCGCCCCCCTGAC
GAGCATCACAAAAATCGACGCTCAAGTCAGAGGTGGCGAAACCCGACAGGACTATAAAGATACCAGGCGT
TTCCCCCTGGAAGCTCCCTCGTGCGCTCTCCTGTTCCGACCCTGCCGCTTACCGGATACCTGTCCGCCTT
TCTCCCTTCGGGAAGCGTGGCGCTTTCTCATAGCTCACGCTGTAGGTATCTCAGTTCGGTGTAGGTCGTT
CGCTCCAAGCTGGGCTGTGTGCACGAACCCCCCGTTCAGCCCGACCGCTGCGCCTTATCCGGTAACTATC
GTCTTGAGTCCAACCCGGTAAGACACGACTTATCGCCACTGGCAGCAGCCACTGGTAACAGGATTAGCAG
AGCGAGGTATGTAGGCGGTGCTACAGAGTTCTTGAAGTGGTGGCCTAACTACGGCTACACTAGAAGAACA
GTATTTGGTATCTGCGCTCTGCTGAAGCCAGTTACCTTCGGAAAAAGAGTTGGTAGCTCTTGATCCGGCA
AACAAACCACCGCTGGTAGCGGTGGTTTTTTTGTTTGCAAGCAGCAGATTACGCGCAGAAAAAAAGGATC
TCAAGAAGATCCTTTGATCTTTTCTACGGGGTCTGACGCTCAGTGGAACGAAAACTCACGTTAAGGGATT
TTGGTCATGAGATTATCAAAAAGGATCTTCACCTAGATCCTTTTAAATTAAAAATGAAGTTTTAAATCAA
TCTAAAGTATATATGAGTAAACTTGGTCTGACAGTTATTAGAAAAATTCATCCAGCAGACGATAAAACGC
AATACGCTGGCTATCCGGTGCCGCAATGCCATACAGCACCAGAAAACGATCCGCCCATTCGCCGCCCAGT
TCTTCCGCAATATCACGGGTGGCCAGCGCAATATCCTGATAACGATCCGCCACGCCCAGACGGCCGCAAT
CAATAAAGCCGCTAAAACGGCCATTTTCCACCATAATGTTCGGCAGGCACGCATCACCATGGGTCACCAC
CAGATCTTCGCCATCCGGCATGCTCGCTTTCAGACGCGCAAACAGCTCTGCCGGTGCCAGGCCCTGATGT
TCTTCATCCAGATCATCCTGATCCACCAGGCCCGCTTCCATACGGGTACGCGCACGTTCAATACGATGTT
TCGCCTGATGATCAAACGGACAGGTCGCCGGGTCCAGGGTATGCAGACGACGCATGGCATCCGCCATAAT
GCTCACTTTTTCTGCCGGCGCCAGATGGCTAGACAGCAGATCCTGACCCGGCACTTCGCCCAGCAGCAGC
CAATCACGGCCCGCTTCGGTCACCACATCCAGCACCGCCGCACACGGAACACCGGTGGTGGCCAGCCAGC
TCAGACGCGCCGCTTCATCCTGCAGCTCGTTCAGCGCACCGCTCAGATCGGTTTTCACAAACAGCACCGG
ACGACCCTGCGCGCTCAGACGAAACACCGCCGCATCAGAGCAGCCAATGGTCTGCTGCGCCCAATCATAG
CCAAACAGACGTTCCACCCACGCTGCCGGGCTACCCGCATGCAGGCCATCCTGTTCAATCATACTCTTCC
TTTTTCAATATTATTGAAGCATTTATCAGGGTTATTGTCTCATGAGCGGATACATATTTGAATGTATTTA
GAAAAATAAACAAATAGGGGTTCCGCGCACATTTCCCCGAAAAGTGCCAC
Features (pLannotate 1.2.2; 10 found; start..end, strand, type, name):
      3..134     -  rep_origin     M13 ori (fragment): M13 bacteriophage origin of replication; arrow indicates direction of (+) strand synthesis
    155..311     -  CDS            lacZα (fragment): LacZα fragment of β-galactosidase; lacZ fragment
    320..338     +  promoter       T7 promoter: promoter for bacteriophage T7 RNA polymerase
    382..397     +  misc_feature   incC (fragment): incC; incompatibility region of the bacterial F plasmid
    396..414     -  promoter       URA3 promoter (fragment): S. cerevisiae URA3
    474..521     -  CDS            lacI (fragment): lac repressor; lacI; The lac repressor binds to the lac operator to inhibit transcription in E. coli. This inhibition can be relieved by adding lactose or isopropyl-β-D-thiogalactopyranoside (IPTG).
    558..598     -  rep_origin     RSF ori (fragment): Plasmids containing the RSF 1030 origin of replication can be propagated in E. coli cells that contain additional plasmids with compatible origins.
    676..1264    -  rep_origin     ori: high-copy-number ColE1/pMB1/pBR322/pUC origin of replication
   1438..2232    -  CDS            NeoR/KanR: aminoglycoside phosphotransferase confers resistance to neomycin, kanamycin, and G418 (Geneticin®)
   2233..2337    -  promoter       AmpR promoter: bla
