[The description below was written by a language model from this plasmid's Addgene catalogue record and pLannotate feature annotations shown in this document.]
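Description:
pMK-rps2 5'UTR is a small (about 2.4 kb) synthetic-biology parts plasmid from the MoChlo kit, a modular cloning toolbox for chloroplast biotechnology. It is built on the pMK-RQ gene-synthesis backbone and is maintained in E. coli as a high-copy plasmid. Replication depends on a ColE1/pUC-type origin. Selection is by kanamycin, conferred by an aminoglycoside phosphotransferase (NeoR/KanR) coding sequence that the annotation places directly downstream of an AmpR (bla) promoter.

The payload is a synthesized chloroplast rps2 5' untranslated region, described by the depositor as a 5'UTR fusion part designed for Golden Gate cloning. In this kind of system, a basic part is released with a type IIS restriction enzyme and joined in a defined order with promoters, coding sequences and terminators to build chloroplast expression cassettes. There, a 5'UTR typically supplies the sequences that govern transcript stability and translation initiation in the plastid. The record does not state the source species of the rps2 sequence, what the UTR is fused to, the type IIS enzyme or the flanking overhangs, and the cloning sites are listed as unknown.

The automated feature table does not annotate the insert itself, which presumably lies in the region between the T7 promoter and the origin. The short hits called there (incC, URA3 promoter, lacI and RSF ori fragments) span only tens of bases and are probably spurious matches rather than functional elements. The M13 ori and lacZα fragments and the T7 promoter are likely backbone remnants with no evident role in the part's use.
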