Addgene plasmid #123532: pMK-rps2 5'UTR
Purpose: MoChlo kit
Depositing lab: Scott Lenaghan & C. Neal Stewart. Depositing organization: University of Tennessee Institute of Agriculture. Publication: MoChlo: A versatile modular cloning toolbox for chloroplast biotechnology. Occhialini A, Piatek A, Pfotenhauer AC, Frazier TP, Stewart CN, Lenaghan S. Plant Physiol. 2019 Jan 24. pii: pp.18.01220. doi: 10.1104/pp.18.01220. PubMed 30679266.
Backbone
  Vector backbone: pMK-RQ
  Vector type: Synthetic Biology
Growth in bacteria
  Bacterial resistance: Kanamycin, 50 μg/mL
  Growth temperature: 37°C
  Growth strain: Top10
  Copy number: High Copy
Gene/Insert
  Gene/Insert name: rps2 5'UTR
  Cloning method: Restriction Enzyme; 5′ cloning site Unknown (unknown if destroyed)
Terms and licenses: Academic/Nonprofit Terms; Industry Terms: Not Available to Industry
Depositor comments: All inserts have been produced by gene synthesis and cloned in the indicated backbone vector. The insert is a chloroplast 5'UTR fusion designed for Golden-Gate cloning. The Original Material was developed in the performance of research that was funded by Grant Nos. ARPA-E: DE-AR000660 & DARPA: D17AC00016.
How to cite: pMK-rps2 5'UTR was a gift from Scott Lenaghan & C. Neal Stewart (Addgene plasmid # 123532 ; http://n2t.net/addgene:123532 ; RRID:Addgene_123532)
