>Addgene plasmid #123532 | pMK-rps2 5'UTR | depositor partial sequence | sequence record 235687 | rps2 5'UTR
TTTTGAAAAAGAATAAAAAAAAAAGGGGGGGTGTGGAGAGAA
